>Addgene plasmid #1585 | L3621 | depositor full sequence | sequence record 195 | Author sequence
ATGACCATGATTACGCCAAGCTTGCATGCCTGCAGGTCGACTCTAGAGGATCCCCAATTCTTGAGACTTC
CACTATCTTCTCTGGCACCCTCCACTACGCGTAGGCGTCTCTCGCTTCGTGTATTCCCGGGAAGCCGGGT
TCCCGTCTCTCCCGCCGCTGCCGCTGCCGCACACAGCTTTACACCTCGTAGAATCCCCAAAGAGGGGCGT
GGCTTGCGGGTGCCAACATCCTCCTGCCGAGGAAGAAGCAGGCACTCATCACTCGCATCATCAACCTCGG
GATTGGCCAAAGGACCCAAAGGTATGTTTCGAATGATACTAACATAACATAGAACATTTTCAGGAGGACC
CTTGGAGGGTACCGAGCTCAGAAAAAATGACTGCTCCAAAGAAGAAGCGTAAGGTACCGGTAGAAAAAAT
GAGTAAAGGAGAAGAACTTTTCACTGGAGTTGTCCCAATTCTTGTTGAATTAGATGGTGATGTTAATGGG
CACAAATTTTCTGTCAGTGGAGAGGGTGAAGGTGATGCAACATACGGAAAACTTACCCTTAAATTTATTT
GCACTACTGGAAAACTACCTGTTCCATGGGTAAGTTTAAACATATATATACTAACTAACCCTGATTATTT
AAATTTTCAGCCAACACTTGTCACTACTTTCACTTATGGTGTTCAATGCTTCTCGAGATACCCAGATCAT
ATGAAACGGCATGACTTTTTCAAGAGTGCCATGCCCGAAGGTTATGTACAGGAAAGAACTATATTTTTCA
AAGATGACGGGAACTACAAGACACGTAAGTTTAAACAGTTCGGTACTAACTAACCATACATATTTAAATT
TTCAGGTGCTGAAGTCAAGTTTGAAGGTGATACCCTTGTTAATAGAATCGAGTTAAAAGGTATTGATTTT
AAAGAAGATGGAAACATTCTTGGACACAAATTGGAATACAACTATAACTCACACAATGTATACATCGCAG
CAGACAAACAAAAGAATGGAATCAAAGTTGTAAGTTTAAACATGATTTTACTAACTAACTAATCTGATTT
AAATTTTCAGAACTTCAAAATTAGACACAACATTGAAGATGGAAGCGTTCAACTAGCAGACCATTATCAA
CAAAATACTCCAATTGGCGATGGCCCTGTCCTTTTACCAGACAACCATTACCTGTCCACACAATCTGCCC
TTTCGAAAGATCCCAACGAAAAGAGAGACCACATGGTCCTTCTTGAGTTTGTAACAGCTGCTGGGATTAC
ACATGGCATGGATGAACTATACAAATGCCCGGTGGGTGAAGACCAGAAACAGCACCTCGAACTGAGCCGC
GATATTGCCCAGCGTTTCAACGCGCTGTATGGCGAGATCGATCCCGTCGTTTTACAACGTCGTGACTGGG
AAAACCCTGGCGTTACCCAACTTAATCGCCTTGCAGCACATCCCCCTTTCGCCAGCTGGCGTAATAGCGA
AGAGGCCCGCACCGATCGCCCTTCCCAACAGTTGCGAAGGTAAGTTTAAACAGATCCATACTAACTAACT
TGTTCTGACATAATTTTCAGCTTGAATGGCGAATGGCGCTTTGCCTGGTTTCCGGCACCAGAAGCGGTGC
CGGAAAGCTGGCTGGAGTGCGATCTTCCTGAGGCCGATACTGTCGTCGTCCCCTCAAACTGGCAGATGCA
CGGTTACGATGCGCCCATCTACACCAACGTGACCTATCCCATTACGGTCAATCCGCCGTTTGTTCCCACG
GAGAATCCGACGGGTTGTTACTCGCTCACATTTAATGTTGATGAAAGCTGGCTACAGGAAGGCCAGACGC
GAATTATTTTTGATGGCGTTAACTCGGCGTTTCATCTGTGGTGCAACGGGCGCTGGGTCGGTTACGGCCA
GGTAAGTTTAATTAAGTTGATACTAACTAACAAGATCTGATTAATTTTCAGGACAGTCGTTTGCCGTCTG
AATTTGACCTGAGCGCATTTTTACGCGCCGGAGAAAACCGCCTCGCGGTGATGGTGCTGCGCTGGAGTGA
CGGCAGTTATCTGGAAGATCAGGATATGTGGCGGATGAGCGGCATTTTCCGTGACGTCTCGTTGCTGCAT
AAACCGACTACACAAATCAGCGATTTCCATGTTGCCACTCGCTTTAATGATGATTTCTCCCGCGCTGTAC
TGGAGGCTGAAGTCCAGGTAAGTTTAAACAGGATCTTACTAACTAACATGCTAACACTGAATTTTCAGAT
GTGCGGCGAGTTGCGTGACTACCTACGGGTAACAGTTTCTTTATGGCAGGGTGAAACGCAGGTCGCCAGC
GGCACCGCGCCTTTCGGCGGTGAAATTATCGATGAGCGTGGTGGTTATGCCGATCGCGTCACACTACGTC
TGAACGTCGAAAACCCGAAACTGTGGAGCGCCGAAATCCCGAATCTCTATCGTGCGGTGGTTGAACTGCA
CACCGCCGACGGCACGCTGATTGAAGCAGAAGCCTGCGATGTCGGTTTCCGCGAGGTGCGGATTGAAAAT
GGTCTGCTGCTGCTGAACGGCAAGCCGTTGCTGATTCGAGGCGTTAACCGTCACGAGCATCATCCTCTGC
ATGGTCAGGTCATGGATGAGCAGACGATGGTGCAGGATGTAAGTTTAAACTATTCGTTACTAACTAACTT
TAAACATTTAAATTTTCAGATCCTGCTGATGAAGCAGAACAACTTTAACGCCGTGCGCTGTTCGCATTAT
CCGAACCATCCGCTGTGGTACACGCTGTGCGACCGCTACGGCCTGTATGTGGTGGATGAAGCCAATATTG
AAACCCACGGCATGGTGCCAATGAATCGTCTGACCGATGATCCGCGCTGGCTACCGGCGATGAGCGAACG
CGTAACGCGAATGGTGCAGCGCGATCGTAATCACCCGAGTGTGATCATCTGGTCGCTGGGGAATGGTAAG
TTTAAACAGTTGAATACTAACTAACGGAGATCTTTGAAATTTTCAGAATCAGGCCACGGCGCTAATCACG
ACGCGCTGTATCGCTGGATCAAATCTGTCGATCCTTCCCGCCCGGTGCAGTATGAAGGCGGCGGAGCCGA
CACCACGGCCACCGATATTATTTGCCCGATGTACGCGCGCGTGGATGAAGACCAGCCCTTCCCGGCTGTG
CCGAAATGGTCCATCAAAAAATGGCTTTCGCTACCTGGAGAGACGCGCCCGCTGATTCTTTGCGAGGTAA
GTTTAAACAGAACTCTACTAACTAACACATTAGATCCTAATTTTCAGTACGCTCACGCGATGGGCAACAG
TCTTGGCGGTTTCGCTAAATACTGGCAGGCGTTTCGTCAGTATCCCCGTTTACAGGGCGGCTTCGTCTGG
GACTGGGTGGATCAGTCGCTGATTAAATATGATGAAAACGGCAACCCGTGGTCGGCTTACGGCGGTGATT
TTGGCGATACGCCGAACGATCGCCAGTTCTGTATGAACGGTCTGGTCTTTGCCGACCGCACGCCGCATCC
AGCGTAAGTTTAAACAATAACCTACTAACTAACGTAGATAATTTAAATTTTCAGGCTGACGGAAGCAAAA
CACCAGCAGCAGTTTTTCCAGTTCCGTTTATCCGGGCAAACCATCGAAGTGACCAGCGAATACCTGTTCC
GTCATAGCGATAACGAGCTCCTGCACTGGATGGTGGCGCTGGATGGTAAGCCGCTGGCAAGCGGTGAAGT
GCCTCTGGATGTCGCTCCACAAGGTAAACAGTTGATTGAACTGCCTGAACTACCGCAGCCGGAGAGCGCC
GGGCAACTCTGGCTCACAGTACGCGTAGTGCAACCGAACGCGACCGCATGGTCAGAAGCCGGGCACATCA
GCGCATGGCAGCAGTGGAGGTAAGTTTAAACAAGATCCTACTAACTAACTCTACATTGATGAATTTTCAG
ACTGGCGGAAAACCTCAGTGTGACGCTCCCCGCCGCGTCCCACGCCATCCCGCATCTGACCACCAGCGAA
ATGGATTTTTGCATCGAGCTGGGTAATAAGCGTTGGCAATTTAACCGCCAGTCAGGCTTTCTTTCACAGA
TGTGGATTGGCGATAAAAAACAACTGCTGACGCCGCTGCGCGATCAGTTCACCCGTGCACCGCTGGATAA
CGACATTGGCGTAAGTGAAGCGACCCGCATTGACCCTAACGCCTGGGTCGGTAAGTTTAAACAAAGTTGT
ACTAACTAACGAAGATCTTGATAATTTTCAGAACGCTGGAAGGCGGCGGGCCATTACCAGGCCGAAGCAG
CGTTGTTGCAGTGCACGGCAGATACACTTGCTGATGCGGTGCTGATTACGACCGCTCACGCGTGGCAGCA
TCAGGGGAAAACCTTATTTATCAGCCGGAAAACCTACCGGATTGATGGTAGTGGTCAAATGGCGATTACC
GTTGATGTTGAAGTGGCGAGCGATACACCGCATCCGGCGCGGATTGGCCTGAACTGCCAGCTGGCGCAGG
TAGCAGAGCGGGTAAACTGGCTCGGATTAGGGCCGCAAGAAAACTATCCCGACCGCCTTACTGCCGCCTG
TTTTGACCGCTGGGATCTGCCATTGTCAGACATGTAGTAAGTTTAAACTTGATAGTACTAACTAACATGT
TTCATTTAAATTTTCAGTACCCCGTACGTCTTCCCGAGCGAAAACGGTCTGCGCTGCGGGACGCGCGAAT
TGAATTATGGCCCACACCAGTGGCGCGGCGACTTCCAGTTCAACATCAGCCGCTACAGTCAACAGCAACT
GATGGAAACCAGCCATCGCCATCTGCTGCACGCGGAAGAAGGCACATGGCTGAATATCGACGGTTTCCAT
ATGGGGATTGGTGGCGACGACTCCTGGAGCCCGTCAGTATCGGCGGAATTCCAACTGAGCGCCGGTCGCT
ACCATTACCAACTTGTCTGGTGTCAAAAATAATAGGGGCCGCTGTCATCAGAGTAAGTTTAAACTGAGTT
CTACTAACTAACGAGTAATATTTAAATTTTCAGCATCTCGCGCCCGTGCCTCTGACTTCTAAGTCCAATT
ACTCTTCAACATCCCTACATGCTCTTTCTCCCTGTGCTCCCACCCCCTATTTTTGTTATTATCAAAAAAC
TTCTCTTAATTTCTTTGTTTTTTAGCTTCTTTTAAGTCACCTCTAACAATGAAATTGTGTAGATTCAAAA
ATAGAATTAATTCGTAATAAAAAGTCGAAAAAAATTGTGCTCCCTCCCCCCATTAATAATAATTCTATCC
CAAAATCTACACAATGTTCTGTGTACACTTCTTATGTTTTTTACTTCTGATAAATTTTTTTGAAACATCA
TAGAAAAAACCGCACACAAAATACCTTATCATATGTTACGTTTCAGTTTATGACCGCAATTTTTATTTCT
TCGCACGTCTGGGCCTCTCATGACGTCAAATCATGCTCATCGTGAAAAAGTTTTGGAGTATTTTTGGAAT
TTTTCAATCAAGTGAAAGTTTATGAAATTAATTTTCCTGCTTTTGCTTTTTGGGGTTTCCCCTATTGTTT
GTCAAGATTTCGAGGACGGCGTTTTTCTTGCTAAAATCACAAGTATTGATGAGCACGATGCAAGAAAGAT
CGGAAGAAGGTTTGGGTTTGAGGCTCAGTGGAAGGTGAGTAGAAGTTGATAATTTGAAAGTGGAGTAGTG
TCTATGGGGTTTTTGCCTTAAATGACAGAATACATTCCCAATATACCAAACATAACTGTTTCCTACTAGT
CGGCCGTACGGGCCCTTTCGTCTCGCGCGTTTCGGTGATGACGGTGAAAACCTCTGACACATGCAGCTCC
CGGAGACGGTCACAGCTTGTCTGTAAGCGGATGCCGGGAGCAGACAAGCCCGTCAGGGCGCGTCAGCGGG
TGTTGGCGGGTGTCGGGGCTGGCTTAACTATGCGGCATCAGAGCAGATTGTACTGAGAGTGCACCATATG
CGGTGTGAAATACCGCACAGATGCGTAAGGAGAAAATACCGCATCAGGCGGCCTTAAGGGCCTCGTGATA
CGCCTATTTTTATAGGTTAATGTCATGATAATAATGGTTTCTTAGACGTCAGGTGGCACTTTTCGGGGAA
ATGTGCGCGGAACCCCTATTTGTTTATTTTTCTAAATACATTCAAATATGTATCCGCTCATGAGACAATA
ACCCTGATAAATGCTTCAATAATATTGAAAAAGGAAGAGTATGAGTATTCAACATTTCCGTGTCGCCCTT
ATTCCCTTTTTTGCGGCATTTTGCCTTCCTGTTTTTGCTCACCCAGAAACGCTGGTGAAAGTAAAAGATG
CTGAAGATCAGTTGGGTGCACGAGTGGGTTACATCGAACTGGATCTCAACAGCGGTAAGATCCTTGAGAG
TTTTCGCCCCGAAGAACGTTTTCCAATGATGAGCACTTTTAAAGTTCTGCTATGTGGCGCGGTATTATCC
CGTATTGACGCCGGGCAAGAGCAACTCGGTCGCCGCATACACTATTCTCAGAATGACTTGGTTGAGTACT
CACCAGTCACAGAAAAGCATCTTACGGATGGCATGACAGTAAGAGAATTATGCAGTGCTGCCATAACCAT
GAGTGATAACACTGCGGCCAACTTACTTCTGACAACGATCGGAGGACCGAAGGAGCTAACCGCTTTTTTG
CACAACATGGGGGATCATGTAACTCGCCTTGATCGTTGGGAACCGGAGCTGAATGAAGCCATACCAAACG
ACGAGCGTGACACCACGATGCCTGTAGCAATGGCAACAACGTTGCGCAAACTATTAACTGGCGAACTACT
TACTCTAGCTTCCCGGCAACAATTAATAGACTGGATGGAGGCGGATAAAGTTGCAGGACCACTTCTGCGC
TCGGCCCTTCCGGCTGGCTGGTTTATTGCTGATAAATCTGGAGCCGGTGAGCGTGGGTCTCGCGGTATCA
TTGCAGCACTGGGGCCAGATGGTAAGCCCTCCCGTATCGTAGTTATCTACACGACGGGGAGTCAGGCAAC
TATGGATGAACGAAATAGACAGATCGCTGAGATAGGTGCCTCACTGATTAAGCATTGGTAACTGTCAGAC
CAAGTTTACTCATATATACTTTAGATTGATTTAAAACTTCATTTTTAATTTAAAAGGATCTAGGTGAAGA
TCCTTTTTGATAATCTCATGACCAAAATCCCTTAACGTGAGTTTTCGTTCCACTGAGCGTCAGACCCCGT
AGAAAAGATCAAAGGATCTTCTTGAGATCCTTTTTTTCTGCGCGTAATCTGCTGCTTGCAAACAAAAAAA
CCACCGCTACCAGCGGTGGTTTGTTTGCCGGATCAAGAGCTACCAACTCTTTTTCCGAAGGTAACTGGCT
TCAGCAGAGCGCAGATACCAAATACTGTCCTTCTAGTGTAGCCGTAGTTAGGCCACCACTTCAAGAACTC
TGTAGCACCGCCTACATACCTCGCTCTGCTAATCCTGTTACCAGTGGCTGCTGCCAGTGGCGATAAGTCG
TGTCTTACCGGGTTGGACTCAAGACGATAGTTACCGGATAAGGCGCAGCGGTCGGGCTGAACGGGGGGTT
CGTGCACACAGCCCAGCTTGGAGCGAACGACCTACACCGAACTGAGATACCTACAGCGTGAGCATTGAGA
AAGCGCCACGCTTCCCGAAGGGAGAAAGGCGGACAGGTATCCGGTAAGCGGCAGGGTCGGAACAGGAGAG
CGCACGAGGGAGCTTCCAGGGGGAAACGCCTGGTATCTTTATAGTCCTGTCGGGTTTCGCCACCTCTGAC
TTGAGCGTCGATTTTTGTGATGCTCGTCAGGGGGGCGGAGCCTATGGAAAAACGCCAGCAACGCGGCCTT
TTTACGGTTCCTGGCCTTTTGCTGGCCTTTTGCTCACATGTTCTTTCCTGCGTTATCCCCTGATTCTGTG
GATAACCGTATTACCGCCTTTGAGTGAGCTGATACCGCTCGCCGCAGCCGAACGACCGAGCGCAGCGAGT
CAGTGAGCGAGGAAGCGGAAGAGCGCCCAATACGCAAACCGCCTCTCCCCGCGCGTTGGCCGATTCATTA
ATGCAGCTGGCACGACAGGTTTCCCGACTGGAAAGCGGGCAGTGAGCGCAACGCAATTAATGTGAGTTAG
CTCACTCATTAGGCACCCCAGGCTTTACACTTTATGCTTCCGGCTCGTATGTTGTGTGGAATTGTGAGCG
GATAACAATTTCACACAGGAAACAGCT
Features (pLannotate 1.2.2; 16 found; start..end, strand, type, name):
     18..55      -  misc_feature   MCS (fragment): pUC18/19 multiple cloning site
    419..1294    +  CDS            vsfGFP-9 (fragment): vsfGFP-9 is a basic (constitutively fluorescent) green fluorescent protein published in 2015, derived from Aequorea victoria. It has low acid sensitivity.
   1289..1369    +  CDS            trpS (fragment): SYW_ECOLI - Experimental evidence at protein level: Swiss-Prot protein existence level 1. Catalyzes the attachment of tryptophan to tRNA(Trp). Amino acylates tRNA(Trp) with both L- and D-tryptophan, although D-tryptophan is a poor substrate (PubMed:10918062). From Escherichia coli (strain K12).
   1374..1506    +  CDS            lacZα (fragment): LacZα fragment of β-galactosidase; lacZ fragment
   1558..1892    +  CDS            lacZ (fragment): β-galactosidase; lacZ
   1939..4929    +  CDS            lacZ: BGAL_ECOLI - Experimental evidence at protein level: Swiss-Prot protein existence level 1. From Escherichia coli (strain K12).
   5482..5634    +  CDS            aex-5 (fragment): AEX5_CAEEL - Also known as kpc-3 From Caenorhabditis elegans.
   5762..5797    +  CDS            rop (fragment): Rop protein, which maintains plasmids at low copy number; rop
   5899..5998    +  misc_feature   bom (fragment): basis of mobility region from pBR322
   6096..6200    +  promoter       AmpR promoter: bla
   6201..7061    +  CDS            AmpR: β-lactamase; bla; confers resistance to ampicillin, carbenicillin, and related antibiotics
   7232..7820    +  rep_origin     ori: high-copy-number ColE1/pMB1/pBR322/pUC origin of replication
   8003..8095    +  CDS            lacI (fragment): lac repressor; lacI; The lac repressor binds to the lac operator to inhibit transcription in E. coli. This inhibition can be relieved by adding lactose or isopropyl-β-D-thiogalactopyranoside (IPTG).
   8108..8129    +  protein_bind   CAP binding site: CAP binding activates transcription in the presence of cAMP. E. coli catabolite activator protein
   8144..8174    +  promoter       lac promoter: promoter for the E. coli lac operon
   8182..8198    +  protein_bind   lac operator: The lac repressor binds to the lac operator to inhibit transcription in E. coli. This inhibition can be relieved by adding lactose or isopropyl-β-D-thiogalactopyranoside (IPTG). lac repressor encoded by lacI
