[The description below was written by a language model from this plasmid's Addgene catalogue record and pLannotate feature annotations shown in this document.]
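Description:
L3621 is a Caenorhabditis elegans expression vector from a 1997 worm vector kit, catalogued as an empty backbone of roughly 8.2 kb with no user insert; the parental backbone is listed as unknown. It is propagated in E. coli through a high-copy ColE1/pUC-type origin and selected with ampicillin via the bla gene under its own promoter. Remnants of pUC and pBR322 architecture are also annotated, including a partial multiple cloning site, a lac promoter/operator with CAP binding site, and fragments of lacI, rop and bom.

The payload is a built-in reporter cassette rather than a cloned gene. According to the catalogue component list, it begins with unc-54-derived elements (an "unc54-204" segment and unc-54 5' sequence). These are followed by an SV40 nuclear localisation signal, then GFP carrying the S65T and M153A substitutions, and then lacZ. The listed order suggests a nuclear-targeted GFP::β-galactosidase fusion. Both coding regions are interrupted by a series of synthetic introns (the IVS elements), a design commonly used to improve transgene expression in worms. This probably explains why the automated annotation splits GFP and lacZ into several fragments spanning about positions 419 to 4929. The short hits to trpS and aex-5 are likely incidental matches to linker or flanking worm sequence, not functional genes. The component list is truncated in the record, so the downstream 3' elements are not stated.

The record gives no specific purpose beyond its empty-backbone status. A dual fluorescent and histochemical nuclear reporter of this kind would suit assays of expression patterns or regulatory sequences in transgenic worms, with restriction cloning as the stated method.
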