Addgene plasmid #1585: L3621
Purpose: (Empty Backbone)
Depositing lab: Andrew Fire. Depositing organization: Carnegie Institution for Science.
Backbone
  Vector backbone: Unknown
  Backbone size (bp): 8224
  Vector type: Worm Expression
Growth in bacteria
  Bacterial resistance: Ampicillin, 100 μg/mL
  Growth temperature: 37°C
  Growth strain: DH5alpha
  Copy number: Unknown
Gene/Insert
  Gene/Insert name: None
  Tag / fusion protein: unc54-204, unc545', IVSA, SV40NLS, gfpN, IVSR, gfpS65T, IVSS, gfpM153A, IVST, gfpC, lacZN, IVSB, IVSD, IVSE, IVSF, IVSG,...
  Cloning method: Restriction Enzyme
Terms and licenses: Academic/Nonprofit Terms; Industry Terms: Not Available to Industry
Depositor comments: See Fire Lab Vector Kit Documentation 1997. Fire Lab Miniprep Number pPD116.21, Ligation number L3621.
How to cite: L3621 was a gift from Andrew Fire (Addgene plasmid # 1585 ; http://n2t.net/addgene:1585 ; RRID:Addgene_1585)
