>Addgene plasmid #1585 | L3621 | addgene partial sequence | sequence record 16722 | 1585_m13reverse
GCTGCNGTCGACTCTAGAGGATCCCCAATTCTTGAGACTTCCACTATCTTCTCTGGCACCCTCCACTACG
CGTAGGCGTCTCTCGCTTCGTGTATTCCCGGGAAGCCGGGTTCCCGTCTCTCCCGCCGCTGCCGCTGCCG
CACACAGCTTTACACCTCGTAGAATCCCCAAAGAGGGGCGTGGCTTGCGGGTGCCAACATCCTCCTGCCG
AGGAAGAAGCAGGCACTCATCACTCGCATCATCAACCTCGGGATTGGCCAAAGGACCCAAAGGTATGTTT
CGAATGATACTAACATAACATAGAACATTTTCAGGAGGACCCTTGGAGGGTACCGAGCTCAGAAAAAATG
ACTGCTCCAAAGAAGAAGCGTAAGGTACCGGTAGAAAAAATGAGTAAAGGAGAAGAACTTTTCACTGGAG
TTGTCCCAATTCTTGTTGAATTAGATGGTGATGTTAATGGGCACAAATTTTCTGTCAGTGGAGAGGGTGA
AGGTGATGCAACATACGGAAAACTTACCCTTAAATTTATTTGCACTACTGGAAAACTACCTGTTCCATGG
GTAAGTTTAAACATATATATACTAACTAACCCTGATTATTTAAATTTTCAGCCAACACTTGTCACTACTT
TCACTTATGGTGTTCAATGCTTCTCGAGATACCCAGATCATATGAAACGGCATGACTTTTTCAAGAGTGC
CATGCCCGAAGGTTATGTACAGGAAAGAACTATATTTTTCAAAGATGACGGGAACTACAAGACACGTAAG
TTTAAACAGTTCGGTACTAACTAACCATACATATTTAAATTTTCAGGTGCTGAAGTCAAGTTTGAAGGTG
ATACCCTTGTTAATAGAATCGAGTTAAAAGGTATTGATTTTAAAGAAGATGGAAACATTCTTGGACACAA
ATTGGAATACAACTATAACTCACACAATGTATACATCGCAGCAGACAAACNAAAGAATGGAATCAAAGTT
GTANGTTTTAAACATGATTTTACTANCTANCTAATCTGATTTAATTTTNCNAACTCNAATTAGACCCACA
TTGAANAGGAGGGTCACTAGCNACCTTTCACAATACTCCATTGGGANGGCNTGTCTTTNCNNAAAACATT
ACTGNCNNNNATNTGCCTTNAAAATCCANCAAAANAAAACNNTGGNCTTCTGANTTGANCCCGCNGGAAT
ACANGGAGGAGAATNNNNAGNCCGGGGGGAAAACAAANNCCCCCAATGACCNNAAATNCCNGTTNCCCCC
NNTGGGAAAAANCCNTTTTAANNCGGNGGNAACCGGGGTNCAAAANNCTGANNNCCCTNCCGGGGAAAAA
NACCCCCCCCCCCCGGGNANANAACCNAATTNNNANTTG
